Addgene plasmid #126653: pMT Draper-GFP
Purpose: Inducible expression of Draper-GFP in S2 cells
Depositing lab: Ron Vale. Depositing organization: University of California, San Francisco (UCSF). Publication: Spatial control of Draper receptor signaling initiates apoptotic cell engulfment. Williamson AP, Vale RD. J Cell Biol. 2018 Nov 5;217(11):3977-3992. doi: 10.1083/jcb.201711175. Epub 2018 Aug 23. PubMed 30139739.
Backbone
  Vector backbone: pMT
  Vector type: Insect Expression
Growth in bacteria
  Bacterial resistance: Ampicillin, 100 μg/mL
  Growth temperature: 37°C
  Growth strain: DH5alpha
  Copy number: High Copy
Gene/Insert
  Gene/Insert name: Draper
  Cloning method: Gibson Cloning
  Sequencing primers: 5′ CATCTCAGTGCAACTAAA
Terms and licenses: Academic/Nonprofit Terms; Industry Terms: Not Available to Industry
How to cite: pMT Draper-GFP was a gift from Ron Vale (Addgene plasmid # 126653 ; http://n2t.net/addgene:126653 ; RRID:Addgene_126653)
