[The description below was written by a language model from this plasmid's Addgene catalogue record and pLannotate feature annotations shown in this document.]
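Description:
pMT Draper-GFP is an insect expression plasmid of about 8.6 kb, built on the pMT backbone for inducible production of a fluorescently tagged Draper receptor in Drosophila S2 cells. It is propagated in E. coli through a high-copy ColE1/pUC-type origin and selected with ampicillin via the β-lactamase gene and its native promoter. Scattered lacZα, lac promoter/operator, lacI, rop, bom and multiple-cloning-site fragments are remnants of the pUC/pBR322-derived scaffold and have no apparent role in the design.

The main expression unit is driven by the Drosophila metallothionein (MT) promoter, which is largely silent until induced by heavy-metal ions such as copper, allowing the timing and level of expression to be controlled. Downstream lies the full drpr coding sequence from Drosophila melanogaster, the engulfment receptor also known as the fly homologue of Megf10. It is followed after a short gap by a GFP that the annotation identifies as superfolder GFP, a rapidly maturing variant. The layout indicates a C-terminal Draper-GFP fusion, and an SV40 polyadenylation signal sits just downstream, although it is annotated on the opposite strand. The insert was assembled by Gibson cloning.

A second, independent cassette places the puromycin N-acetyltransferase gene under the strong copia transposon promoter with its own SV40 poly(A) signal, so stable S2 lines can be selected with puromycin without a separate co-transfected marker. The construct is suited to visualising Draper localisation and studying its signalling during engulfment of apoptotic cells, the subject of the associated publication.
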