Features (pLannotate 1.2.2; 23 found; start..end, strand, type, name):
     67..224     -  CDS            lacZα (fragment): LacZα fragment of β-galactosidase; lacZ fragment
    226..652     +  promoter       MT promoter: Drosophila metallothionein promoter
    684..3776    +  CDS            drpr: DRPR_DROME - Also known as Megf10. Experimental evidence at protein level: Swiss-Prot protein existence level 1. [Isoform A]: Potently inhibits glial cell engulfment of axonal debris produced following axonal injury. From Drosophila melanogaster (Fruit fly).
   3813..4523    +  CDS            Superfolder GFP: Superfolder GFP is a basic (constitutively fluorescent) green fluorescent protein published in 2005, derived from Aequorea victoria. It is reported to be a very rapidly-maturing weak dimer.
   4567..4701    -  polyA_signal   SV40 poly(A) signal: SV40 polyadenylation signal
   4783..5059    +  promoter       copia promoter: strong promoter from the Drosophila transposable element copia (Sinclair et al., 1986)
   5059..5085    +  misc_feature   MCS (fragment): pBluescript multiple cloning site
   5085..5105    -  misc_feature   MCS (fragment): pUC18/19 multiple cloning site
   5176..5775    +  CDS            PuroR: puromycin N-acetyltransferase; pac from Streptomyces alboniger; confers resistance to puromycin
   5825..5890    +  CDS            dmpM (fragment): DMPM_STRAD - Protein inferred from homology: Swiss-Prot protein existence level 3. From Streptomyces alboniger.
   5897..5927    +  misc_feature   MCS (fragment): pBluescript multiple cloning site
   5940..6074    +  polyA_signal   SV40 poly(A) signal: SV40 polyadenylation signal
   6096..6180    -  CDS            large T antigen (fragment): large T antigen from SV40 (simian virus 40)
   6180..6204    +  misc_feature   MCS (fragment): pUC18/19 multiple cloning site
   6241..6257    -  protein_bind   lac operator: The lac repressor binds to the lac operator to inhibit transcription in E. coli. This inhibition can be relieved by adding lactose or isopropyl-β-D-thiogalactopyranoside (IPTG). lac repressor encoded by lacI
   6265..6295    -  promoter       lac promoter: promoter for the E. coli lac operon
   6310..6331    -  protein_bind   CAP binding site: CAP binding activates transcription in the presence of cAMP. E. coli catabolite activator protein
   6344..6436    -  CDS            lacI (fragment): lac repressor; lacI; The lac repressor binds to the lac operator to inhibit transcription in E. coli. This inhibition can be relieved by adding lactose or isopropyl-β-D-thiogalactopyranoside (IPTG).
   6619..7207    -  rep_origin     ori: high-copy-number ColE1/pMB1/pBR322/pUC origin of replication
   7378..8238    -  CDS            AmpR: β-lactamase; bla; confers resistance to ampicillin, carbenicillin, and related antibiotics
   8239..8343    -  promoter       AmpR promoter: bla
   8438..8473    +  CDS            rop (fragment): Rop protein, which maintains plasmids at low copy number; rop
   8575..61      +  misc_feature   bom (fragment) (across the origin): basis of mobility region from pBR322
>Addgene plasmid #126653 | pMT Draper-GFP | addgene full sequence | sequence record 251709 | Addgene NGS Result
AGTGCACCATATGCGGTGTGAAATACCGCACAGATGCGTAAGGAGAAAATACCGCATCAGGCGCCATTCG
CCATTCAGGCTGCGCAACTGTTGGGAAGGGCGATCGGTGCGGGCCTCTTCGCTATTACGCCAGCTGGCGA
AAGGGGGATGTGCTGCAAGGCGATTAAGTTGGGTAACGCCAGGGTTTTCCCAGTCACGACGTTGTAAAAC
GACGGCCAGTGAATTAATTCGTTGCAGGACAGGATGTGGTGCCCGATGTGACTAGCTCTTTGCTGCAGGC
CGTCCTATCCTCTGGTTCCGATAAGAGACCCAGAACTCCGGCCCCCCACCGCCCACCGCCACCCCCATAC
ATATGTGGTACGCAAGTAAGAGTGCCTGCGCATGCCCCATGTGCCCCACCAAGAGCTTTGCATCCCATAC
AAGTCCCCAAAGTGGAGAACCGAACCAATTCTTCGCGGGCAGAACAAAAGCTTCTGCACACGTCTCCACT
CGAATTTGGAGCCGGCCGGCGTGTGCAAAAGAGGTGAATCGAACGAAAGACCCGTGTGTAAAGCCGCGTT
TCCAAAATGTATAAAACCGAGAGCATCTGGCCAATGTGCATCAGTTGTGGTCAGCAGCAAAATCAAGTGA
ATCATCTCAGTGCAACTAAAGGGGGGATCTAGATCGGGGTACCTACTAGTCAAATGTTGCCGGTAATCCT
CATAGCGTGCCTGGCCCAGCTGGTACTGGCTCAGGCGGATCTTAAAGATCTGGATGGACCCAATATCTGC
AAAAGAAGAGAACTATATAACGTAGACGTTGTCTACACAGAACTGCAATCGTTCCAGGAACGGGGCTCCA
CCTGGTGCGTCACATTCCCGCCGAGGTGCTCCACCTATCGCATTAAACACCGAGTGGTCAACAAAACCAA
GACGATTGCGAAGAACCGTATTGTGAGGGACTGTTGTGATGGCTACATCGCGAGCGCAGGAGAATGCGTG
CCGCATTGTTCGGAACCCTGCCAGCACGGTAGATGCATCTCCCCGGAGAAGTGCAAGTGTGATCATGGTT
ACGGAGGACCCGCCTGCGATATAAATTGCCCACCCGGCTGGTATGGCCGGAACTGCTCGATGCAGTGCGA
CTGCCTGAACAACGCGGTATGTGAGCCCTTTTCAGGCGACTGCGAGTGCGCCAAGGGCTACACTGGAGCA
CGCTGCGCGGACATCTGTCCGGAGGGCTTTTTCGGGGCCAACTGCTCGGAGAAGTGCCGATGCGAGAACG
GCGGCAAGTGTCACCACGTGTCCGGCGAATGCCAGTGTGCTCCCGGTTTCACGGGTCCCCTATGTGATAT
GCGCTGTCCGGATGGAAAGCATGGCGCCCAGTGCCAGCAGGACTGTCCCTGCCAGAACGACGGAAAGTGT
CAGCCAGAGACCGGGGCCTGTATGTGCAATCCAGGCTGGACGGGCGACGTGTGTGCAAACAAGTGTCCGG
TGGGCAGCTACGGCCCTGGATGCCAAGAGAGCTGCGAGTGCTACAAGGGAGCGCCCTGCCACCACATCAC
CGGCCAGTGCGAGTGTCCGCCCGGATATCGCGGAGAACGCTGCTTCGACGAGTGTCAGCTGAACACGTAC
GGATTCAACTGCAGCATGACCTGCGACTGCGCGAACGATGCCATGTGCGATCGGGCGAACGGAACGTGCA
TCTGCAACCCCGGCTGGACGGGTGCCAAGTGCGCCGAGCGGATCTGCGAGGCGAACAAGTACGGGCTGGA
CTGTAACCGCACCTGCGAGTGCGACATGGAGCACACGGATCTGTGTCACCCGGAGACGGGAAATTGCCAG
TGCAGCATCGGATGGAGCAGTGCTCAGTGCACCAGACCCTGCACCTTCCTGCGCTACGGCCCGAATTGCG
AGCTGACCTGCAACTGCAAGAACGGAGCCAAGTGCTCGCCGGTCAATGGTACGTGCCTGTGTGCGCCGGG
CTGGCGCGGACCCACCTGCGAGGAGAGCTGCGAGCCGGGCACCTTTGGTCAGGACTGCGCCCTGCGCTGC
GACTGCCAGAACGGAGCCAAGTGCGAGCCGGAGACGGGCCAGTGCTTGTGCACGGCCGGATGGAAGAACA
TCAAGTGCGACCGGCCGTGTGATCTGAACCACTTCGGACAGGACTGCGCCAAGGTGTGCGACTGCCACAA
TAACGCCGCCTGCAATCCGCAGAACGGAAGCTGCACCTGTGCCGCCGGCTGGACGGGCGAGCGGTGCGAA
AGGAAGTGCGATACCGGCAAATTCGGACACGACTGCGCCCAGAAGTGCCAGTGCGACTTCAACAACAGCC
TGGCCTGCGATGCCACCAATGGAAGATGCGTGTGCAAGCAGGATTGGGGAGGCGTTCATTGCGAGACCAA
CTGTCGGAGCGGTTACTATGGTGAAAATTGTGATAAAGTTTGCAGATGCCTGAATAACTCCTCCTGCGAC
CCCGATTCCGGTAACTGCATCTGCTCAGCCGGTTGGACTGGCGCCGACTGTGCGGAACCCTGCCCACCTG
GATTCTACGGCATGGAATGCAAGGAACGGTGCCCGGAGATCCTCCATGGCAACAAGAGCTGCGATCACAT
CACAGGTGAAATTCTCTGCCGCACGGGTTACATAGGTCTCACCTGCGAGCACCCATGTCCTGCTGGACTC
TACGGACCCGGCTGCAAGCTCAAGTGCAATTGCGAGCACGGCGGCGAGTGCAACCACGTTACAGGCCAGT
GCCAGTGCCTGCCAGGGTGGACAGGTTCCAACTGCAACGAGTCCTGTCCCACAGACACCTACGGACAAGG
ATGCGCCCAGCGGTGCCGCTGCGTGCACCACAAGGTTTGCCGCAAGGCCGACGGTATGTGCATCTGCGAA
ACCGGCTGGTCGGGCACCCGGTGCGATGAGGTCTGTCCGGAGGGATTCTACGGCGAGCACTGCATGAATA
CCTGTGCCTGTCCGTCGGCCAATTTCCAGTGCCATGCGGCCCACGGTTGTGTGTGCAGGAGTGGCTACAC
CGGCGATAACTGCGACGAGCTAATCGCCTCTCAACGTATTGCAGACCAAAGCGAAAATTCGAGCCGGGCG
AGTGTAGCTCTGACCTTAGTCCTGATGACCCTGTTTGCGTGCATAATCTTCGCAGTGTTCATTTACTACC
GCCGACGTGTGTCCAATCTAAAAACCGAAATCGCCCATGTACACTACACCCATGATACGAATCCCCCGAG
CTGGCCGCCCAACCACAACTTCGACAATCCCGTGTACGGCATGCAGGCGGAAACGCGTCTCCTGCCCAAC
AATATGCGTTCCAAGATGAACAACTTTGACCAGAGGAGCACGATGAGCACGGACTACGGCGATGACTGCA
ATGCCAGTGGCAGGGTGGGTAGCTATTCGATCAACTACAACCACGACCTGCTAACGAAGAACTTGAACGC
GGACCGGACCAATCCGATTGTGTACAACGAATCCCTCAAAGAGGAGCATGTCTACGACGAGATCAAGCAC
AAGGAGGGCTACAAGGATCCCGATGAATACGATCACCTGGACTACTCACGACCCAGCACCTCGCAGAAGC
CGCACTACCACCGCATGAACGACGCCATGCTCAACATCAACCAGGACGAGGAGAAGCCCAGCAACGTGAA
GAACATGACTGTGCTGCTGAACAAACCGCTGCCGCCCACGGAACCGGAGCCACAACACGAGTGCTTCGAC
AACACGAACACCAACCTGGACAACGTGTCGACGGCGTCGCCTAGTTCCAGTCCGAAATTTCTAAAGCGGC
GCGCCGGCGGCCGCTCGAGTCTAGAGGGCCCCAGCAAAGGAGAAGAACTTTTCACTGGAGTTGTCCCAAT
TCTTGTTGAATTAGATGGTGATGTTAATGGGCACAAATTTTCTGTCCGTGGAGAGGGTGAAGGTGATGCT
ACAAACGGAAAACTCACCCTTAAATTTATTTGCACTACTGGAAAACTACCTGTTCCGTGGCCAACACTTG
TCACTACTCTGACCTATGGTGTTCAATGCTTTTCCCGTTATCCGGATCACATGAAACGGCATGACTTTTT
CAAGAGTGCCATGCCCGAAGGTTATGTACAGGAACGCACTATATCTTTCAAAGATGACGGGACCTACAAG
ACGCGTGCTGAAGTCAAGTTTGAAGGTGATACCCTTGTTAATCGTATCGAGTTAAAGGGTATTGATTTTA
AAGAAGATGGAAACATTCTTGGACACAAACTCGAGTACAACTTTAACTCACACAATGTATACATCACGGC
AGACAAACAAAAGAATGGAATCAAAGCTAACTTCAAAATTCGCCACAACGTTGAAGATGGTTCCGTTCAA
CTAGCAGACCATTATCAACAAAATACTCCAATTGGCGATGGCCCTGTCCTTTTACCAGACAACCATTACC
TGTCGACACAATCTGTCCTTTCGAAAGATCCCAACGAAAAGCGTGACCACATGGTCCTTCTTGAGTTTGT
AACTGCTGCTGGGATTACACATGGCATGGATGAGCTCTACAAATAGGTTTAAACGCCCGCTGATCAGCCT
CGACTGTGCCTTCTAAGATCCAGACATGATAAGATACATTGATGAGTTTGGACAAACCACAACTAGAATG
CAGTGAAAAAAATGCTTTATTTGTGAAATTTGTGATGCTATTGCTTTATTTGTAACCATTATAAGCTGCA
ATAAACAAGTTAACTCTAGAGGATCCGGTGCGTGGTGGTTTCATGCTTCTGGGAACGGCAAATGGGTTTA
GGATTGGGAACCCCTCATCATCTGTTGGAATATACTATTCAACCTACAAAAGTAACGTTAAACAACACTA
CTTTATATTTGATATGAATGGCCACACCTTTTATGCCATAAAACATATTGTAAGAGAATACCACTCTTTT
TATTCCTTCTTTCCTTCTTGTACGTTTTTTGCTGTAAGTAGGTCGTGGTGCTGGTGTTGCAGTTGAAATA
ACTTAAAATATAAATCATAAAACTCAAACATAAACTTGACTATTTATTTATTTATTAAGAAAGGAAATAT
AAATTATAAATTACAACAGATCCCCCGGGCTGCAGGAATTCGATAGCTTGCATGCCTGCAGGTCGGCCGC
CACGACCGGTGCCGCCACCATCCCCTGACCCACGCCCCTGACCCCTCACAAGGAGACGACCTTCCATGAC
CGAGTACAAGCCCACGGTGCGCCTCGCCACCCGCGACGACGTCCCCCGGGCCGTACGCACCCTCGCCGCC
GCGTTCGCCGACTACCCCGCCACGCGCCACACCGTCGACCCGGACCGCCACATCGAGCGGGTCACCGAGC
TGCAAGAACTCTTCCTCACGCGCGTCGGGCTCGACATCGGCAAGGTGTGGGTCGCGGACGACGGCGCCGC
GGTGGCGGTCTGGACCACGCCGGAGAGCGTCGAAGCGGGGGCGGTGTTCGCCGAGATCGGCCCGCGCATG
GCCGAGTTGAGCGGTTCCCGGCTGGCCGCGCAGCAACAGATGGAAGGCCTCCTGGCGCCGCACCGGCCCA
AGGAGCCCGCGTGGTTCCTGGCCACCGTCGGCGTCTCGCCCGACCACCAGGGCAAGGGTCTGGGCAGCGC
CGTCGTGCTCCCCGGAGTGGAGGCGGCCGAGCGCGCCGGGGTGCCCGCCTTCCTGGAGACCTCCGCGCCC
CGCAACCTCCCCTTCTACGAGCGGCTCGGCTTCACCGTCACCGCCGACGTCGAGGTGCCCGAAGGACCGC
GCACCTGGTGCATGACCCGCAAGCCCGGTGCCTGACGCCCGCCCCACGACCCGCAGCGCCCGACCGAAAG
GAGCGCACGACCCCATGGCTCCGACCGAAGCCACCCGGGGCGGCCCCGCCGACCCCGCACCCGCCCCCGA
GGCCCACCGACTCTAGATCAAGCTTATCGATACCGTCGACCTCGAGGCCAGCTAGCTTGAACTTGTTTAT
TGCAGCTTATAATGGTTACAAATAAAGCAATAGCATCACAAATTTCACAAATAAAGCATTTTTTTCACTG
CATTCTAGTTGTGGTTTGTCCAAACTCATCAATGTATCTTATCATGTCTGGATCGGGTACCCAATTGCAT
TCATTTTATGTTTCAGGTTCAGGGGGAGGTGTGGGAGGTTTTTTAAAGCAAGTAAAACCTCTACAAATGT
GGTATGGCTGATTATGATCAGTCGACCTGCAGGCATGCAAGCTTGGCGTAATCATGGTCATAGCTGTTTC
CTGTGTGAAATTGTTATCCGCTCACAATTCCACACAACATACGAGCCGGAAGCATAAAGTGTAAAGCCTG
GGGTGCCTAATGAGTGAGCTAACTCACATTAATTGCGTTGCGCTCACTGCCCGCTTTCCAGTCGGGAAAC
CTGTCGTGCCAGCTGCATTAATGAATCGGCCAACGCGCGGGGAGAGGCGGTTTGCGTATTGGGCGCTCTT
CCGCTTCCTCGCTCACTGACTCGCTGCGCTCGGTCGTTCGGCTGCGGCGAGCGGTATCAGCTCACTCAAA
GGCGGTAATACGGTTATCCACAGAATCAGGGGATAACGCAGGAAAGAACATGTGAGCAAAAGGCCAGCAA
AAGGCCAGGAACCGTAAAAAGGCCGCGTTGCTGGCGTTTTTCCATAGGCTCCGCCCCCCTGACGAGCATC
ACAAAAATCGACGCTCAAGTCAGAGGTGGCGAAACCCGACAGGACTATAAAGATACCAGGCGTTTCCCCC
TGGAAGCTCCCTCGTGCGCTCTCCTGTTCCGACCCTGCCGCTTACCGGATACCTGTCCGCCTTTCTCCCT
TCGGGAAGCGTGGCGCTTTCTCATAGCTCACGCTGTAGGTATCTCAGTTCGGTGTAGGTCGTTCGCTCCA
AGCTGGGCTGTGTGCACGAACCCCCCGTTCAGCCCGACCGCTGCGCCTTATCCGGTAACTATCGTCTTGA
GTCCAACCCGGTAAGACACGACTTATCGCCACTGGCAGCAGCCACTGGTAACAGGATTAGCAGAGCGAGG
TATGTAGGCGGTGCTACAGAGTTCTTGAAGTGGTGGCCTAACTACGGCTACACTAGAAGAACAGTATTTG
GTATCTGCGCTCTGCTGAAGCCAGTTACCTTCGGAAAAAGAGTTGGTAGCTCTTGATCCGGCAAACAAAC
CACCGCTGGTAGCGGTGGTTTTTTTGTTTGCAAGCAGCAGATTACGCGCAGAAAAAAAGGATCTCAAGAA
GATCCTTTGATCTTTTCTACGGGGTCTGACGCTCAGTGGAACGAAAACTCACGTTAAGGGATTTTGGTCA
TGAGATTATCAAAAAGGATCTTCACCTAGATCCTTTTAAATTAAAAATGAAGTTTTAAATCAATCTAAAG
TATATATGAGTAAACTTGGTCTGACAGTTACCAATGCTTAATCAGTGAGGCACCTATCTCAGCGATCTGT
CTATTTCGTTCATCCATAGTTGCCTGACTCCCCGTCGTGTAGATAACTACGATACGGGAGGGCTTACCAT
CTGGCCCCAGTGCTGCAATGATACCGCGAGACCCACGCTCACCGGCTCCAGATTTATCAGCAATAAACCA
GCCAGCCGGAAGGGCCGAGCGCAGAAGTGGTCCTGCAACTTTATCCGCCTCCATCCAGTCTATTAATTGT
TGCCGGGAAGCTAGAGTAAGTAGTTCGCCAGTTAATAGTTTGCGCAACGTTGTTGCCATTGCTACAGGCA
TCGTGGTGTCACGCTCGTCGTTTGGTATGGCTTCATTCAGCTCCGGTTCCCAACGATCAAGGCGAGTTAC
ATGATCCCCCATGTTGTGCAAAAAAGCGGTTAGCTCCTTCGGTCCTCCGATCGTTGTCAGAAGTAAGTTG
GCCGCAGTGTTATCACTCATGGTTATGGCAGCACTGCATAATTCTCTTACTGTCATGCCATCCGTAAGAT
GCTTTTCTGTGACTGGTGAGTACTCAACCAAGTCATTCTGAGAATAGTGTATGCGGCGACCGAGTTGCTC
TTGCCCGGCGTCAATACGGGATAATACCGCGCCACATAGCAGAACTTTAAAAGTGCTCATCATTGGAAAA
CGTTCTTCGGGGCGAAAACTCTCAAGGATCTTACCGCTGTTGAGATCCAGTTCGATGTAACCCACTCGTG
CACCCAACTGATCTTCAGCATCTTTTACTTTCACCAGCGTTTCTGGGTGAGCAAAAACAGGAAGGCAAAA
TGCCGCAAAAAAGGGAATAAGGGCGACACGGAAATGTTGAATACTCATACTCTTCCTTTTTCAATATTAT
TGAAGCATTTATCAGGGTTATTGTCTCATGAGCGGATACATATTTGAATGTATTTAGAAAAATAAACAAA
TAGGGGTTCCGCGCACATTTCCCCGAAAAGTGCCACCTGACGTCTAAGAAACCATTATTATCATGACATT
AACCTATAAAAATAGGCGTATCACGAGGCCCTTTCGTCTCGCGCGTTTCGGTGATGACGGTGAAAACCTC
TGACACATGCAGCTCCCGGAGACGGTCACAGCTTGTCTGTAAGCGGATGCCGGGAGCAGACAAGCCCGTC
AGGGCGCGTCAGCGGGTGTTGGCGGGTGTCGGGGCTGGCTTAACTATGCGGCATCAGAGCAGATTGTACT
GAG
