>Addgene plasmid #126653 | pMT Draper-GFP | depositor partial sequence | sequence record 245985 | partial insert sequence
TAAAACTATCATGTCTACTAGTCAATGTTGCCGGTAATCCTCATAGCGTGCCTGGCCCAGCTGGTACTGG
CTCAGGCGGATCTTAAAGATCTGGATGGACCCAATATCTGCAAAAGAAGAGAACTATATAACGTAGACGT
TGTCTACACAGAACTGCAATCGTTCCAGGAACGGGGCTCCACCTGGTGCGTCACATTCCCGCCGAGGTGC
TCCACCTATCGCATTAAACACCGAGTGGTCAACAAAACCAAGACGATTGCGAAGAACCGTATTGTGAGGG
ACTGTTGTGATGGCTACATCGCGAGCGCAGGAGAATGCGTGCCGCATTGTTCGGAACCCTGCCAGCACGG
TAGATGCATCTCCCCGGAGAAGTGCAAGTGTGATCATGGTTACGGAGGACCCGCCTGCGATATAAATTGC
CCACCCGGCTGGTATGGCCGGAACTGCTCGATGCAGTGCGACTGCCTGAACAACGCGGTATGTGAGCCCT
TTTCAGGCGACTGCGAGTGCGCCAAGGGCTACACTGGAGCACGCTGCGCGGACATCTGTCCGGAGGGCTT
TTTCGGGGCCAACTGCTCGGAGAAGTGCCGATGCGAGAACGGCGGCAAGTGTCACCACGTGTCCGGCGAA
TGCCAGTGTGCTCCCGGTTTCACGGGTCCCCTATGTGATATGCGCTGTCCGGATGGAAAGCATGGCGCCC
AGTGCCAGCAGGACTGTCCCTGCCAGAACGACGGAAAGTGTCAGCCAGAGACCGGGGCCTGTATGTGCAA
TCCAGGCTGGACGGGCGACGTGTGTGCAAACAAGTGTCCGGTGGGCAGCTACGGCCCTGGATGCCAAGAG
AGCTGCGAGTGCTACAAGGGAGCGCCCTGCCACCACATCACCGGCCAGTGCGAGTGTCCGCCCGGATATC
GCGGAGAACGCTGCTTCGACGAGTGTCAGCTGAACACGTACGGATTCAACTGCAGCATGACCTGCGACTG
CGCGAACGATGCCATGTGCG
